Addgene plasmid #201728: pmEGFP-tHe-Tub1A1
Purpose: mEGFP-tagged tardigrade (Hypsibius exemplaris) alpha-tubulin Tub1A1 for expression in mammalian cells
Depositing lab: Stanislav Vinopal. Depositing organization: Jan Evangelista Purkyne University in Usti nad Labem. Publication: Phylogenetic and functional characterization of water bears (Tardigrada) tubulins. Novotna Floriancicova K, Baltzis A, Smejkal J, Czernekova M, Kaczmarek L, Maly J, Notredame C, Vinopal S. Sci Rep. 2023 Mar 30;13(1):5194. doi: 10.1038/s41598-023-31992-z. PubMed 36997657.
Backbone
  Vector backbone: pEGFP-C1
  Backbone manufacturer: Clontech
  Backbone size w/o insert (bp): 3973
  Total vector size (bp): 6066
  Vector type: Mammalian Expression
  Selectable markers: Neomycin (select with G418)
Growth in bacteria
  Bacterial resistance: Kanamycin, 50 μg/mL
  Growth temperature: 37°C
  Growth strain: DH5alpha
  Copy number: High Copy
Gene/Insert
  Gene/Insert name: tHe-Tub1A1
  Species: Hypsibius exemplaris
  Insert size (bp): 1353
  GenBank ID: OQ282841
  Promoter: CMV
  Tag / fusion protein: mEGFP (N terminal on backbone)
  Cloning method: Ligation Independent Cloning
  Sequencing primers: 5′ CMV Forward (CGCAAATGGGCGGTAGGCGTG); 3′ SV-40 pA Reverse (GAAATTTGTGATGCTATTGC)
Terms and licenses: Academic/Nonprofit Terms; Industry Terms: Not Available to Industry
How to cite: pmEGFP-tHe-Tub1A1 was a gift from Stanislav Vinopal (Addgene plasmid # 201728 ; http://n2t.net/addgene:201728 ; RRID:Addgene_201728)
