[The description below was written by a language model from this plasmid's Addgene catalogue record and pLannotate feature annotations shown in this document.]
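Description:
pmEGFP-tHe-Tub1A1 is a mammalian expression plasmid of about 6.1 kb built on the Clontech pEGFP-C1 backbone. It produces an N-terminally mEGFP-tagged alpha-tubulin, Tub1A1, from the tardigrade Hypsibius exemplaris. The human cytomegalovirus immediate-early enhancer and promoter drive a single open reading frame. In this frame the green fluorescent protein coding sequence is followed by a short remnant of the multiple cloning site, which serves as a linker, and then by the roughly 1.35 kb tubulin insert, which was introduced by ligation-independent cloning. Transcripts are terminated by the SV40 polyadenylation signal.

The automated annotation labels the fluorescent protein as EGFP and the tubulin as human TUBA1A. These labels reflect sequence similarity to reference entries, since alpha-tubulins are highly conserved, and the catalogue record identifies the parts as monomeric EGFP and the tardigrade gene. Small fragment hits to SV40 large T antigen, ble and the bGH poly(A) signal appear to be residual backbone sequence, not functional elements.

The plasmid replicates in E. coli at high copy from a ColE1/pUC-type origin, and it also carries an f1 phage origin. A single Tn5 aminoglycoside phosphotransferase gene (NeoR/KanR) provides selection in both hosts. A bacterial promoter expresses it for kanamycin resistance, and the SV40 enhancer and early promoter together with the HSV TK poly(A) signal express it in mammalian cells, allowing G418 selection.

The associated study concerns the phylogenetic and functional characterization of tardigrade tubulins. The construct suits fluorescence-based examination of this alpha-tubulin in transfected mammalian cells, for example to see whether it incorporates into host microtubules.
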