Features (pLannotate 1.2.2; 16 found; start..end, strand, type, name):
     61..364     +  enhancer       CMV enhancer: human cytomegalovirus immediate early enhancer
    365..568     +  promoter       CMV promoter: human cytomegalovirus (CMV) immediate early promoter
    601..1317    +  CDS            EGFP: EGFP is a basic (constitutively fluorescent) green fluorescent protein published in 1996, derived from Aequorea victoria. It is reported to be a rapidly-maturing weak dimer with moderate acid sensitivity.
   1318..1336    +  misc_feature   MCS (fragment): multiple cloning site
   1339..2685    +  CDS            TUBA1A: TBA1A_HUMAN - Also known as TUBA3. Experimental evidence at protein level: Swiss-Prot protein existence level 1. Tubulin is the major constituent of microtubules. It binds two moles of GTP, one at an exchangeable site on the beta chain and one at a non-exchangeable site on the alpha chain. From Homo sapiens (Human).
   2692..2730    +  misc_feature   MCS (fragment): multiple cloning site
   2747..2831    +  CDS            large T antigen (fragment): large T antigen from SV40 (simian virus 40)
   2854..2975    +  polyA_signal   SV40 poly(A) signal: SV40 polyadenylation signal
   3009..3437    -  rep_origin     f1 ori (sequence partly withheld): f1 bacteriophage origin of replication; arrow indicates direction of (+) strand synthesis
   3464..3568    +  promoter       AmpR promoter: bla
   3570..3927    +  promoter       SV40 promoter: SV40 enhancer and early promoter
   3962..4756    +  CDS            NeoR/KanR: aminoglycoside phosphotransferase from Tn5; aph(3')-II (or nptII); confers resistance to neomycin, kanamycin, and G418 (Geneticin®)
   4777..4929    +  CDS            ble (fragment): BLE_KLEPN - Experimental evidence at protein level: Swiss-Prot protein existence level 1. Binding protein with a strong affinity to the bleomycin family of antibiotics. Binds to CL990; an antimitotic-antibiotic compound. From Klebsiella pneumoniae.
   4988..5035    +  polyA_signal   HSV TK poly(A) signal: herpes simplex virus thymidine kinase polyadenylation signal (Cole and Stacy, 1985)
   5126..5142    -  polyA_signal   bGH poly(A) signal (fragment): bovine growth hormone polyadenylation signal
   5364..5952    +  rep_origin     ori: high-copy-number ColE1/pMB1/pBR322/pUC origin of replication
>Addgene plasmid #201728 | pmEGFP-tHe-Tub1A1 | addgene full sequence | sequence record 401315 | Addgene NGS Result
TAGTTATTAATAGTAATCAATTACGGGGTCATTAGTTCATAGCCCATATATGGAGTTCCGCGTTACATAA
CTTACGGTAAATGGCCCGCCTGGCTGACCGCCCAACGACCCCCGCCCATTGACGTCAATAATGACGTATG
TTCCCATAGTAACGCCAATAGGGACTTTCCATTGACGTCAATGGGTGGAGTATTTACGGTAAACTGCCCA
CTTGGCAGTACATCAAGTGTATCATATGCCAAGTACGCCCCCTATTGACGTCAATGACGGTAAATGGCCC
GCCTGGCATTATGCCCAGTACATGACCTTATGGGACTTTCCTACTTGGCAGTACATCTACGTATTAGTCA
TCGCTATTACCATGGTGATGCGGTTTTGGCAGTACATCAATGGGCGTGGATAGCGGTTTGACTCACGGGG
ATTTCCAAGTCTCCACCCCATTGACGTCAATGGGAGTTTGTTTTGGCACCAAAATCAACGGGACTTTCCA
AAATGTCGTAACAACTCCGCCCCATTGACGCAAATGGGCGGTAGGCGTGTACGGTGGGAGGTCTATATAA
GCAGAGCTGGTTTAGTGAACCGTCAGATCCGCTAGCCACCATGGTGAGCAAGGGCGAGGAGCTGTTCACC
GGGGTGGTGCCCATCCTGGTCGAGCTGGACGGCGACGTAAACGGCCACAAGTTCAGCGTGTCCGGCGAGG
GCGAGGGCGATGCCACCTACGGCAAGCTGACCCTGAAGTTCATCTGCACCACCGGCAAGCTGCCCGTGCC
CTGGCCCACCCTCGTGACCACCCTGACCTACGGCGTGCAGTGCTTCAGCCGCTACCCCGACCACATGAAG
CAGCACGACTTCTTCAAGTCCGCCATGCCCGAAGGCTACGTCCAGGAGCGCACCATCTTCTTCAAGGACG
ACGGCAACTACAAGACCCGCGCCGAGGTGAAGTTCGAGGGCGACACCCTGGTGAACCGCATCGAGCTGAA
GGGCATCGACTTCAAGGAGGACGGCAACATCCTGGGGCACAAGCTGGAGTACAACTACAACAGCCACAAC
GTCTATATCATGGCCGACAAGCAGAAGAACGGCATCAAGGTGAACTTCAAGATCCGCCACAACATCGAGG
ACGGCAGCGTGCAGCTCGCCGACCACTACCAGCAGAACACCCCCATCGGCGACGGCCCCGTGCTGCTGCC
CGACAACCACTACCTGAGCACCCAGTCCGCCCTGAGCAAAGACCCCAACGAGAAGCGCGATCACATGGTC
CTTAAGGAGTTCGTGACCGCCGCCGGGATCACTCTCGGCATGGACGAGCTGTACAAGTCCGGACTCAGAT
CTCGAGTGCGTGAATGCATCTCAGTCCATGTCGGCCAGGCCGGAGTGCAGATCGGCAACGCCTGCTGGGA
GCTCTACTGCCTCGAGCATGGCATCCAGCCGGATGGGCAGATGCCCTCGGACAAAACCATCGGCGGCGGT
GACGACAGCTTCAACACCTTCTTCAGCGAGACCGGAGCCGGAAAGCACGTGCCCCGTGCCGTTTTTGTTG
ACTTGGAGCCAACTGTTATTGATGAAATCCGAACTGGTACTTACCGCCAGCTGTTCCATCCCGAGCAGTT
GATCACTGGCAAGGAGGACGCGGCTAACAACTACGCCCGCGGTCACTACACCGTGGGGAAGGAGATCGTC
GACCTGGTGCTGGACCGGATCCGCAAGCTCGCTGACCAGTGCACCGGCCTGCAGGGCTTCCTCATTTTTC
ACAGCTTTGGCGGTGGCACCGGATCGGGCTTCACCTCCCTCCTCATGGAGCGTCTGTCGGTGGACTATGG
GAAGAAATCCAAGCTCGAGTTCTCCATCTACCCCGCGCCTCAGGTTTCCACCGCTGTGGTTGAGCCGTAC
AACTCTATCCTGACGACCCACACCACCCTGGAGCACTCTGACTGCGCCTTCATGGTAGACAATGAGGCCA
TCTACGACATCTGCCGCCGCAATCTGGACATTGAGCGACCGACCTACACCAACTTGAATCGCTTGATCGG
GCAGATTGTCTCATCCATCACGGCGTCGCTGCGTTTTGACGGTGCCCTCAACGTCGATCTCACTGAGTTC
CAGACCAACTTGGTCCCCTATCCTCGTATCCATTTCCCTCTGGTCACATACGCTCCGATCATTTCCGCCG
AGAAGGCCTACCACGAACAGCTCACCGTTTCGGAGATTACCAACGCTTGCTTCGAGCCGGCCAACCAGAT
GGTGAAGTGCGATCCGCGCCACGGCAAGTACATGGCCTGCTGCATGCTCTACCGAGGTGACGTCGTGCCC
AAGGACGTGAACGCCGCCATTGCCGCGATCAAAACCAAGCGGACCATCCAGTTTGTGGATTGGTGCCCGA
CTGGCTTCAAGGTCGGAATTAACTACCAGCCTCCCACCGTTGTGCCGGGCGGTGATTTGGCCAAGGTGCA
GCGCGCCGTCTGTATGCTCTCCAACACGACCGCCATCGCCGAGGCCTGGGCCCGCTTGGATCACAAGTTC
GATCTGATGTACGCCAAGCGCGCCTTTGTCCACTGGTACGTCGGTGAGGGCATGGAGGAAGGCGAGTTCA
GCGAGGCCCGTGAGGATTTGGCCGCCCTGGAGAAGGACTACGAGGAGGTCGGTGTGGACTCTGTCGAGGG
AGAGGGGGAAGGCGAGGGAGAGGAAGTTTAATCGAATTCTGCAGTCGACGGTACCGCGGGCCCGGGATCC
ACCGGATCTAGATAACTGATCATAATCAGCCATACCACATTTGTAGAGGTTTTACTTGCTTTAAAAAACC
TCCCACACCTCCCCCTGAACCTGAAACATAAAATGAATGCAATTGTTGTTGTTAACTTGTTTATTGCAGC
TTATAATGGTTACAAATAAAGCAATAGCATCACAAATTTCACAAATAAAGCATTTTTTTCACTGCATTCT
AGTTGTGGTTTGTCCAAACTCATCAATGTATCTTAACGCGTAAATTGTAAGCGTTAATATTTTGTTAAAA
TTCGCGTTAAATTTTTGTTAAATCAGCTCATTTTTTAACCAATAGGCCGAAATCGGCAAAATCCCTTATA
AATCAAAAGAATAGACCGAGATAGGGT
[37 nt withheld, positions 3108-3144]
AAAGAACGTGGACTCCAACGTCAAAGG
[49 nt withheld, positions 3172-3220]
T
[91 nt withheld, positions 3222-3312]
G
[124 nt withheld, positions 3314-3437]
CAGGTGGCACTTTTCGGGGAAATGTGCGCGGAACCCCTATTTGTTTATTTTTCTAAATACATTCAAATAT
GTATCCGCTCATGAGACAATAACCCTGATAAATGCTTCAATAATATTGAAAAAGGAAGAGTCCTGAGGCG
GAAAGAACCAGCTGTGGAATGTGTGTCAGTTAGGGTGTGGAAAGTCCCCAGGCTCCCCAGCAGGCAGAAG
TATGCAAAGCATGCATCTCAATTAGTCAGCAACCAGGTGTGGAAAGTCCCCAGGCTCCCCAGCAGGCAGA
AGTATGCAAAGCATGCATCTCAATTAGTCAGCAACCATAGTCCCGCCCCTAACTCCGCCCATCCCGCCCC
TAACTCCGCCCAGTTCCGCCCATTCTCCGCCCCATGGCTGACTAATTTTTTTTATTTATGCAGAGGCCGA
GGCCGCCTCGGCCTCTGAGCTATTCCAGAAGTAGTGAGGAGGCTTTTTTGGAGGCCTAGGCTTTTGCAAA
GATCGATCAAGAGACAGGATGAGGATCGTTTCGCATGATTGAACAAGATGGATTGCACGCAGGTTCTCCG
GCCGCTTGGGTGGAGAGGCTATTCGGCTATGACTGGGCACAACAGACAATCGGCTGCTCTGATGCCGCCG
TGTTCCGGCTGTCAGCGCAGGGGCGCCCGGTTCTTTTTGTCAAGACCGACCTGTCCGGTGCCCTGAATGA
ACTGCAAGACGAGGCAGCGCGGCTATCGTGGCTGGCCACGACGGGCGTTCCTTGCGCAGCTGTGCTCGAC
GTTGTCACTGAAGCGGGAAGGGACTGGCTGCTATTGGGCGAAGTGCCGGGGCAGGATCTCCTGTCATCTC
ACCTTGCTCCTGCCGAGAAAGTATCCATCATGGCTGATGCAATGCGGCGGCTGCATACGCTTGATCCGGC
TACCTGCCCATTCGACCACCAAGCGAAACATCGCATCGAGCGAGCACGTACTCGGATGGAAGCCGGTCTT
GTCGATCAGGATGATCTGGACGAAGAGCATCAGGGGCTCGCGCCAGCCGAACTGTTCGCCAGGCTCAAGG
CGAGCATGCCCGACGGCGAGGATCTCGTCGTGACCCATGGCGATGCCTGCTTGCCGAATATCATGGTGGA
AAATGGCCGCTTTTCTGGATTCATCGACTGTGGCCGGCTGGGTGTGGCGGACCGCTATCAGGACATAGCG
TTGGCTACCCGTGATATTGCTGAAGAGCTTGGCGGCGAATGGGCTGACCGCTTCCTCGTGCTTTACGGTA
TCGCCGCTCCCGATTCGCAGCGCATCGCCTTCTATCGCCTTCTTGACGAGTTCTTCTGAGCGGGACTCTG
GGGTTCGAAATGACCGACCAAGCGACGCCCAACCTGCCATCACGAGATTTCGATTCCACCGCCGCCTTCT
ATGAAAGGTTGGGCTTCGGAATCGTTTTCCGGGACGCCGGCTGGATGATCCTCCAGCGCGGGGATCTCAT
GCTGGAGTTCTTCGCCCACCCTAGGGGGAGGCTAACTGAAACACGGAAGGAGACAATACCGGAAGGAACC
CGCGCTATGACGGCAATAAAAAGACAGAATAAAACGCACGGTGTTGGGTCGTTTGTTCATAAACGCGGGG
TTCGGTCCCAGGGCTGGCACTCTGTCGATACCCCACCGAGACCCCATTGGGGCCAATACGCCCGCGTTTC
TTCCTTTTCCCCACCCCACCCCCCAAGTTCGGGTGAAGGCCCAGGGCTCGCAGCCAACGTCGGGGCGGCA
GGCCCTGCCATAGCCTCAGGTTACTCATATATACTTTAGATTGATTTAAAACTTCATTTTTAATTTAAAA
GGATCTAGGTGAAGATCCTTTTTGATAATCTCATGACCAAAATCCCTTAACGTGAGTTTTCGTTCCACTG
AGCGTCAGACCCCGTAGAAAAGATCAAAGGATCTTCTTGAGATCCTTTTTTTCTGCGCGTAATCTGCTGC
TTGCAAACAAAAAAACCACCGCTACCAGCGGTGGTTTGTTTGCCGGATCAAGAGCTACCAACTCTTTTTC
CGAAGGTAACTGGCTTCAGCAGAGCGCAGATACCAAATACTGTTCTTCTAGTGTAGCCGTAGTTAGGCCA
CCACTTCAAGAACTCTGTAGCACCGCCTACATACCTCGCTCTGCTAATCCTGTTACCAGTGGCTGCTGCC
AGTGGCGATAAGTCGTGTCTTACCGGGTTGGACTCAAGACGATAGTTACCGGATAAGGCGCAGCGGTCGG
GCTGAACGGGGGGTTCGTGCACACAGCCCAGCTTGGAGCGAACGACCTACACCGAACTGAGATACCTACA
GCGTGAGCTATGAGAAAGCGCCACGCTTCCCGAAGGGAGAAAGGCGGACAGGTATCCGGTAAGCGGCAGG
GTCGGAACAGGAGAGCGCACGAGGGAGCTTCCAGGGGGAAACGCCTGGTATCTTTATAGTCCTGTCGGGT
TTCGCCACCTCTGACTTGAGCGTCGATTTTTGTGATGCTCGTCAGGGGGGCGGAGCCTATGGAAAAACGC
CAGCAACGCGGCCTTTTTACGGTTCCTGGCCTTTTGCTGGCCTTTTGCTCACATGTTCTTTCCTGCGTTA
TCCCCTGATTCTGTGGATAACCGTATTACCGCCATGCAT
